>Addgene plasmid #63331 | pFusX2-49 | depositor partial sequence | sequence record 105180 | pFusX2_TAA
AGTCTTAAGCGTCTCCCTGACCCCGGACCAAGTGGTGGCTATCGCCAGCAACGGTGGCGGCAAGCAAGCG
CTCGAAACGGTGCAGCGGCTGTTGCCGGTGCTGTGCCAGGACCATGGCCTGACCCCGGACCAAGTGGTGG
CTATCGCCAGCAACATTGGCGGCAAGCAAGCGCTCGAAACGGTGCAGCGGCTGTTGCCGGTGCTGTGCCA
GGACCATGGCCTGACCCCGGACCAAGTGGTGGCTATCGCCAGCAACATTGGCGGCAAGCAAGCGCTCGAA
ACGGTGCAGCGGCTGTTGCCGGTGCTGTGCCAGGACCATGGCGAGACGTC
