>Addgene plasmid #63331 | pFusX2-49 | depositor partial sequence | sequence record 105181 | FusX2
CGTCTCCCTGACCCCGGACCAAGTGGTGGCTATCGAGACCGGCGCCGCTACGGGCGCGTCCCATTCGCCA
TTCAGGCTGCGCAACTGTTGGGAAGGGCGATCGGTGCGGGCTCTTCGCTATTACGCCAGCTGGCGAAAGG
GGGATGTGCTGCAAGGCGATTAAGTTGGGAACGCCAGGGTTTTCCCAGTCACGACGTTGTAAAACGACGG
CCAGTGAGCGCGCGTAATCGACTCACTATAGGGCGAATTGGGTACCGGGCCCCCCCTCGAGGTCCTCCAG
CTTTTGTTCCCTTTAGTGAGGGTTAATTGCGCGCTTGGCGTAATCATGGTCATAGCTGTTTCCTGTGTGA
AATTGTTATCCGCTCACAATTCCACACAACATACGAGCCGGAAGCATAAAGTGTAAAGCCTGGGGTGCCT
AATGAGTGAGCTAACTCACATTAATTGCGTTGCGCTCACTGCCCGCTTTCCACCGGTGGTCTCTGGCGGC
AAGCAAGCGCTCGAAACGGTGCAGCGGCTGTTGCCGGTGCTGTGCCAGGACCATGGCGAGACGTCTAGAC
CAGCCAGGACAGAAATGCCTCGACTTCGCTGCTACCCAAGGTTGCCGGGTGACGCACACCGTGGAAACGG
ATGAAGGCACGAACCCAGTGGACATAAGCCTGTTCGGTTCGTAAGCTGTAATGCAAGTAGCGTATGCGCT
CACGCAACTGGTCCAGAACCTTGACCGAACGCAGCGGTGGTAACGGCGCAGTGGCGGTTTTCATGGCTTG
TTATGACTGTTTTTTTGGGGTACAGTCTATGCCTCGGGCATCCAAGCAGCAAGCGCGTTACGCCGTGGGT
CGATGTTTGATGTTATGGAGCAGCAACGATGTTACGCAGCAGGGCAGTCGCCCTAAAACAAAGTTAAACA
TTATGAGGGAAGCGGTGATCGCCGAAGTATCGACTCAACTATCAGAGGTAGTTGGCGTCATCGAGCGCCA
TCTCGAACCGACGTTGCTGGCCGTACATTTGTACGGCTCCGCAGTGGATGGCGGCCTGAAGCCACACAGT
GATATTGATTTGCTGGTTACGGTGACCGTAAGGCTTGATGAAACAACGCGGCGAGCTTTGATCAACGACC
TTTTGGAAACTTCGGCTTCCCCTGGAGAGAGCGAGATTCTCCGCGCTGTAGAAGTCACCATTGTTGTGCA
CGACGACATCATTCCGTGGCGTTATCCAGCTAAGCGCGAACTGCAATTTGGAGAATGGCAGCGCAATGAC
ATTCTTGCAGGTATCTTCGAGCCAGCCACGATCGACATTGATCTGGCTATCTTGCTGACAAAAGCAAGAG
AACATAGCGTTGCCTTGGTAGGTCCAGCGGCGGAGGAACTCTTTGATCCGGTTCCTGAACAGGATCTATT
TGAGGCGCTAAATGAAACCTTAACGCTATGGAACTCGCCGCCCGACTGGGCTGGCGATGAGCGAAATGTA
GTGCTTACGTTGTCCCGCATTTGGTACAGCGCAGTAACCGGCAAAATCGCGCCGAAGGATGTCGCTGCCG
ACTGGGCAATGGAGCGCCTGCCGGCCCAGTATCAGCCCGTCATACTTGAAGCTAGACAGGCTTATCTTGG
ACAAGAAGAAGATCGCTTGGCCTCGCGCGCAGATCAGTTGGAAGAATTTGTCCACTACGTGAAAGGCGAG
ATCACCAAGGTAGTCGGCAAATAACCCTCGAGCCACCCATGACCAAAATCCCTTAACGTGAGTTACGCGT
CGTTCCACTGAGCGTCAGACCCCGTAGAAAAGATCAAAGGATCTTCTTGAGATCCTTTTTTTCTGCGCGT
AATCTGCTGCTTGCAAACAAAAAAACCACCGCTACCAGCGGTGGTTTGTTTGCCGGATCAAGAGCTACCA
ACTCTTTTTCCGAAGGTAACTGGCTTCAGCAGAGCGCAGATACCAAATACTGTCCTTCTAGTGTAGCCGT
AGTTAGGCCACCACTTCAAGAACTCTGTAGCACCGCCTACATACCTCGCTCTGCTAATCCTGTTACCAGT
GGCTGCTGCCAGTGGCGATAAGTCGTGTCTTACCGGGTTGGACTCAAGACGATAGTTACCGGATAAGGCG
CAGCGGTCGGGCTGAACGGGGGGTTCGTGCACACAGCCCAGCTTGGAGCGAACGACCTACACCGAACTGA
GATACCTACAGCGTGAGCATTGAGAAAGCGCCACGCTTCCCGAAGGGAGAAAGGCGGACAGGTATCCGGT
AAGCGGCAGGGTCGGAACAGGAGAGCGCACGAGGGAGCTTCCAGGGGGAAACGCCTGGTATCTTTATAGT
CCTGTCGGGTTTCGCCACCTCTGACTTGAGCGTCGATTTTTGTGATGCTCGTCAGGGGGGCGGAGCCTAT
GGAAAAACGCCAGCAACGCGGCCTTTTTACGGTTCCTGGCCTTTTGCTGGCCTTTTGCTCACATGTTCTT
TCCTGCGTTATCCCCTGATTCTGTGGATAACCGTATTACCGCCTTTGAGTGAGCTGATACCGCTCGCCGC
AGCCGAACGACCGAGCGCAGCGAGTCAGTGAGCGAGGAAGCGGAAGAGCGCCCAATACGCAAACCGCCTC
TCCCCGCGCGTTGGCCGATTCATTAATGCAGCTGGCACGACAGGTTTCCCGACTGGAAAGCGGGCAGTGA
GCGCAACGCAATTAATACGCGTACCGCTAGCCAGGAAGAGTTTGTAGAAACGCAAAAAGGCCATCCGTCA
GGATGGCCTTCTGCTTAGTTTGATGCCTGGCAGTTTATGGCGGGCGTCCTGCCCGCCACCCTCCGGGCCG
TTGCTTCACAACGTTCAAATCCGCTCCCGGCGGATTTGTCCTACTCAGGAGAGCGTTCACCGACAAACAA
CAGATAAAACGAAAGGCCCAGTCTTCCGACTGAGCCTTTCGTTTTATTTGATGCCTGGCAGTTCCCTACT
CTCGCGTTAACGCTAGCATGGATGTTTTCCCAGTCACGACGTTGTAAAACGACGGCCAGTCTTAAG
