>Addgene plasmid #63331 | pFusX2-49 | addgene partial sequence | sequence record 115364 | pCR8_R1 5'-cgaaccgaacaggcttatgt-3'
GTCACCCGGCAACCTTGGGTAGCAGCGAAGTCGAGGCATTTCTGTCCTGGCTGGTCTAGACGTCTCGCCA
TGGTCCTGGCACAGCACCGGCAACAGCCGCTGCACCGTTTCGAGCGCTTGCTTGCCGCCAATGTTGCTGG
CGATAGCCACCACTTGGTCCGGGGTCAGGCCATGGTCCTGGCACAGCACCGGCAACAGCCGCTGCACCGT
TTCGAGCGCTTGCTTGCCGCCAATGTTGCTGGCGATAGCCACCACTTGGTCCGGGGTCAGGCCATGGTCC
TGGCACAGCACCGGCAACAGCCGCTGCACCGTTTCGAGCGCTTGCTTGCCGCCACCGTTGCTGGCGATAG
CCACCACTTGGTCCGGGGTCAGGGAGACGCTTAAGACTGGCCGTCGTTTTACAACGTCGTGACTGGGAAA
ACATCCATGCTAGCGTTAACGCGAGAGTAGGGAACTGCCAGGCATCAAATAAAACGAAAGGCTCAGTCGG
AAGACTGGGCCTTTCGTTTTATCTGTTGTTTGTCGGTGAACGCTCTCCTGAGTAGGACAAATCCGCCGGG
AGCGGATTTGAACGTTGTGAAGCAACGGCCCGGAGGGTGGCGGGCAGGACGCCCGCCATAAACTGCCAGG
CATCAAACTAAGCAGAAGGCCATCCTGACGGATGGCCTTTTTGCGTTTCTACAAACTCTTCCTGGCTAGC
GGTACGCGTATTAATTGCGTTGCGCTCACTGCCCGCTTTCCAGTC
