[The description below was written by a language model from this plasmid's Addgene catalogue record.]
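Description:
pFusX2-49 is a bacterial library plasmid from the FusX system, a set of pre-assembled components designed for rapid one-step construction of TALE arrays and TALENs. It is built on the FusX2 backbone (about 3 kb without insert), is maintained at high copy number in standard E. coli cloning strains, and is selected with spectinomycin. The record does not include a feature table, so the origin of replication and other backbone elements are not specified. The listed sequencing primers carry pCR8-type names.

The insert is a synthetic trimer of TALE repeats carrying the repeat variable diresidues NG, NI and NI, also recorded as X2_TAA. Under the standard TALE code, NG recognises thymine and NI recognises adenine, so this module specifies the DNA triplet T-A-A. It is designated to occupy RVD positions 4 to 6 of the final array, which makes it one member of the position-specific FusX2 library. The trimer was cloned through BsaI sites that were destroyed in the process, which is typical of Golden Gate-style cloning with type IIS enzymes that cut outside their recognition sequence.

In use, a plasmid like this is chosen to match the target sequence at positions 4 to 6 and combined with the corresponding trimer plasmids for the other positions, so that a full-length TALE DNA-binding domain can be assembled in a single reaction rather than repeat by repeat. The plasmid carries no expression cassette described in the record and serves as an assembly intermediate, not as a construct delivered to cells.
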