Addgene plasmid #63331: pFusX2-49
Purpose: Encodes RVD positions 4-6 in TALEN assembly
Depositing lab: Stephen Ekker. Depositing organization: Mayo Foundation for Medical Education and Research. Publication: FusX: A rapid one-step TALE assembly system for genome science. Ma AC, McNulty MS, Tanya PL, Jarryd CM, Martinez-Galvez G, Argue DP, Lee HB, Urban MD, Bullard CE, Blackburn PR, Man TK, Clark KJ, Ekker SC. Hum Gene Ther. 2016 Jun;27(6):451-63. doi: 10.1089/hum.2015.172 PubMed 26854857.
Backbone
  Vector backbone: FusX2
  Backbone size w/o insert (bp): 3006
  Vector type: TALEN
Growth in bacteria
  Bacterial resistance: Spectinomycin, 50 μg/mL
  Growth temperature: 37°C
  Growth strain: DH5alpha
  Copy number: High Copy
Gene/Insert
  Gene/Insert name: NG NI NI (alt name: X2_TAA)
  Species: Synthetic
  Mutation: none
  Cloning method: Restriction Enzyme; 5′ cloning site BsaI (destroyed during cloning); 3′ cloning site BsaI (destroyed during cloning)
  Sequencing primers: 5′ pCR8_F1; 3′ pCR8_R1
Terms and licenses: Academic/Nonprofit Terms; Industry Terms: Not Available to Industry
How to cite: pFusX2-49 was a gift from Stephen Ekker (Addgene plasmid # 63331 ; http://n2t.net/addgene:63331 ; RRID:Addgene_63331)
